Addgene plasmid #206268: pMMACE DEST CMV SpCas9
Purpose: DEST vector for MultiSite Gateway assembly and production of recombinant baculovirus using MultiMate assembly. Encodes SpCas9 under the control of CMV promoter. CRE-Acceptor in MultiBac system.
Depositing lab: Imre Berger. Depositing organization: University of Bristol. Publication: Highly efficient CRISPR-mediated large DNA docking and multiplexed prime editing using a single baculovirus. Aulicino F, Pelosse M, Toelzer C, Capin J, Ilegems E, Meysami P, Rollarson R, Berggren PO, Dillingham MS, Schaffitzel C, Saleem MA, Welsh GI, Berger I. Nucleic Acids Res. 2022 Jul 22;50(13):7783-7799. doi: 10.1093/nar/gkac587. PubMed 35801912.
Backbone
  Vector backbone: pMMACE DEST CMV H2B IRFP713
  Vector type: Mammalian Expression, CRISPR ; Recombinant baculovirus production
Growth in bacteria
  Bacterial resistance: Chloramphenicol and Gentamicin, 25 & 10 μg/mL
  Growth temperature: 37°C
  Growth strain: ccdB Survival
  Copy number: High Copy
Gene/Insert
  Gene/Insert name: SpCas9
  Species: S. Pyogenes
  Cloning method: Gibson Cloning
Resource information
  A portion of this plasmid was derived from a plasmid made by: SpCas9 was PCR amplified from px459 (Addgene plasmid#48139, Ran et al. Nat Protocol 2013)
Terms and licenses: Academic/Nonprofit Terms; Industry Terms: Not Available to Industry
How to cite: pMMACE DEST CMV SpCas9 was a gift from Imre Berger (Addgene plasmid # 206268 ; http://n2t.net/addgene:206268 ; RRID:Addgene_206268)
