[The description below was written by a language model from this plasmid's Addgene catalogue record and pLannotate feature annotations shown in this document.]
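Description:
pMMACE DEST CMV SpCas9 is a Gateway destination plasmid from the MultiMate/MultiBac system, built for assembling multi-component DNA cargoes and transferring them into a baculovirus genome for delivery to mammalian cells. It derives from pMMACE DEST CMV H2B IRFP713, with the SpCas9 coding sequence, PCR-amplified from a pX459-type plasmid, introduced by Gibson cloning. The 9.4 kb sequence carries a high-copy ColE1/pUC-type origin and two bacterial markers: gentamicin resistance driven by the Pc integron promoter, and chloramphenicol resistance located inside the Gateway cassette. That cassette, bounded by attR1 and attR2, also contains the ccdB toxin gene for counter-selection, which is why the unrecombined plasmid is maintained in a ccdB-tolerant strain. An LR reaction in MultiSite Gateway format replaces the CmR/ccdB segment with the user's assembled entry fragments.

Adjacent to attR2 is the fixed payload: the human CMV immediate early enhancer and promoter driving Streptococcus pyogenes Cas9 (annotated as contiguous N- and C-terminal portions that together form the full open reading frame), with a C-terminal nucleoplasmin nuclear localization signal and an SV40 polyadenylation signal. Tn7L and Tn7R ends are present and, on the circular map, flank the gentamicin marker, loxP site, Gateway cassette and Cas9 unit while excluding the origin, so this region can be transposed into a bacmid to generate recombinant baculovirus. The single loxP site lets the plasmid serve as the Cre acceptor for fusion with MultiBac donor plasmids. The short annotated HIV-1 LTR, large T antigen and SET1 fragments are probably incidental sequence matches. The construct is intended for single-baculovirus CRISPR applications in which Cas9 is co-delivered with guide RNAs, donor templates or other modules inserted by Gateway assembly.
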