Features (pLannotate 1.2.2; 22 found; start..end, strand, type, name):
      1..125     -  protein_bind   attR2: mutant version of attR; recombination site for the Gateway® LR reaction LR Clonase™
    174..553     +  enhancer       CMV enhancer: human cytomegalovirus immediate early enhancer
    554..757     +  promoter       CMV promoter: human cytomegalovirus (CMV) immediate early promoter
    753..786     +  LTR            5' LTR (truncated) (fragment): truncated 5' long terminal repeat (LTR) from HIV-1
    925..2526    +  CDS            Cas9(N): N-terminal portion of Streptococcus pyogenes Cas9 (Zetsche et al., 2015)
   2527..5025    +  CDS            Cas9(C): C-terminal portion of Streptococcus pyogenes Cas9 (Zetsche et al., 2015)
   5026..5073    +  CDS            nucleoplasmin NLS: bipartite nuclear localization signal from nucleoplasmin
   5230..5313    +  CDS            large T antigen (fragment): large T antigen from SV40 (simian virus 40)
   5336..5470    +  polyA_signal   SV40 poly(A) signal: SV40 polyadenylation signal
   5499..5548    +  CDS            SET1 (fragment): solubility-enhancement tag derived from T7 phage gene 10B
   5591..5756    -  mobile_element Tn7L: mini-Tn7 element (left end of the Tn7 transposon) Tn7
   5946..6534    +  rep_origin     ori: high-copy-number ColE1/pMB1/pBR322/pUC origin of replication
   6669..6892    -  mobile_element Tn7R: mini-Tn7 element (right end of the Tn7 transposon) Tn7
   6959..7492    -  CDS            GmR: gentamycin acetyltransferase; aacC1; confers resistance to gentamycin
   7681..7709    -  promoter       Pc promoter: intI1 (promoter lies within the coding sequence); class 1 integron promoter
   7780..7813    +  protein_bind   loxP: Cre-mediated recombination occurs in the 8-bp core sequence (GCATACAT). Cre recombinase
   7855..7979    +  protein_bind   attR1: mutant version of attR; recombination site for the Gateway® LR reaction LR Clonase™
   8004..8034    +  promoter       lac UV5 promoter: E. coli lac promoter with an "up" mutation
   8058..8087    +  promoter       cat promoter (fragment): promoter of the E. coli cat gene encoding chloramphenicol acetyltransferase
   8088..8747    +  CDS            CmR: chloramphenicol acetyltransferase; cat; confers resistance to chloramphenicol
   8926..9084    +  CDS            ccdA (fragment): CCDA_ECO57 - Also known as H, letA. Experimental evidence at protein level: Swiss-Prot protein existence level 1. Antitoxin component of a type II toxin-antitoxin (TA) system which inhibits the post-segregational killing (PSK) of plasmid-free cells, also referred to as a plasmid addiction system. Binds to and blocks the activity of CcdB; will also remove bound CcdB protein from the CcdB-GyrA complex by forming a CcdA-CcdB complex, a process termed rejuvenation. Functions as a transcriptional corepressor for the ccdAB operon, repression also requires CcdB (By similarity). From Escherichia coli
   9089..9391    +  CDS            ccdB: CCDB_ECOLI - Also known as G, letB, letD. Experimental evidence at protein level: Swiss-Prot protein existence level 1. Toxic component of a type II toxin-antitoxin (TA) system, functioning in plasmid maintainence. Responsible for the post- segregational killing (PSK) of plasmid-free cells, also referred to as a plasmid addiction system. Half-life of over 2 hours. Cell killing by CcdB is accompanied by filamentation, defects in chromosome and plasmid segregation, defects in cell division, formation of anucleate cells, decreased DNA synthesis and plasmid loss. Interferes with the activity of DN
>Addgene plasmid #206268 | pMMACE DEST CMV SpCas9 | addgene full sequence | sequence record 406404 | Addgene NGS Result
CATAGTGACTGGATATGTTGTGTTTTACAGTATTATGTAGTCTGTTTTTTATGCAAAATCTAATTTAATA
TATTGATATTTATATCATTTTACGTTTCTCGTTCAGCTTTCTTGTACAAAGTGGTTGATAAGCTTAAACA
CTAGTATCGATCGCGATGTACGGGCCAGATATAGACATTGATTATTGACTAGTTATTAATAGTAATCAAT
TACGGGGTCATTAGTTCATAGCCCATATATGGAGTTCCGCGTTACATAACTTACGGTAAATGGCCCGCCT
GGCTGACCGCCCAACGACCCCCGCCCATTGACGTCAATAATGACGTATGTTCCCATAGTAACGCCAATAG
GGACTTTCCATTGACGTCAATGGGTGGAGTATTTACGGTAAACTGCCCACTTGGCAGTACATCAAGTGTA
TCATATGCCAAGTACGCCCCCTATTGACGTCAATGACGGTAAATGGCCCGCCTGGCATTATGCCCAGTAC
ATGACCTTATGGGACTTTCCTACTTGGCAGTACATCTACGTATTAGTCATCGCTATTACCATGGTGATGC
GGTTTTGGCAGTACATCAATGGGCGTGGATAGCGGTTTGACTCACGGGGATTTCCAAGTCTCCACCCCAT
TGACGTCAATGGGAGTTTGTTTTGGCACCAAAATCAACGGGACTTTCCAAAATGTCGTAACAACTCCGCC
CCATTGACGCAAATGGGCGGTAGGCGTGTACGGTGGGAGGTCTATATAAGCAGAGCTCTCTGGCTAACTA
GAGAACCCACTGCTTACTGGCTTATCGCGGGCCCATGGACTATAAGGACCACGACGGAGACTACAAGGAT
CATGATATTGATTACAAAGACGATGACGATAAGATGGCCCCAAAGAAGAAGCGGAAGGTCGGTATCCACG
GAGTCCCAGCAGCCGACAAGAAGTACAGCATCGGCCTGGACATCGGCACCAACTCTGTGGGCTGGGCCGT
GATCACCGACGAGTACAAGGTGCCCAGCAAGAAATTCAAGGTGCTGGGCAACACCGACCGGCACAGCATC
AAGAAGAACCTGATCGGAGCCCTGCTGTTCGACAGCGGCGAAACAGCCGAGGCCACCCGGCTGAAGAGAA
CCGCCAGAAGAAGATACACCAGACGGAAGAACCGGATCTGCTATCTGCAAGAGATCTTCAGCAACGAGAT
GGCCAAGGTGGACGACAGCTTCTTCCACAGACTGGAAGAGTCCTTCCTGGTGGAAGAGGATAAGAAGCAC
GAGCGGCACCCCATCTTCGGCAACATCGTGGACGAGGTGGCCTACCACGAGAAGTACCCCACCATCTACC
ACCTGAGAAAGAAACTGGTGGACAGCACCGACAAGGCCGACCTGCGGCTGATCTATCTGGCCCTGGCCCA
CATGATCAAGTTCCGGGGCCACTTCCTGATCGAGGGCGACCTGAACCCCGACAACAGCGACGTGGACAAG
CTGTTCATCCAGCTGGTGCAGACCTACAACCAGCTGTTCGAGGAAAACCCCATCAACGCCAGCGGCGTGG
ACGCCAAGGCCATCCTGTCTGCCAGACTGAGCAAGAGCAGACGGCTGGAAAATCTGATCGCCCAGCTGCC
CGGCGAGAAGAAGAATGGCCTGTTCGGAAACCTGATTGCCCTGAGCCTGGGCCTGACCCCCAACTTCAAG
AGCAACTTCGACCTGGCCGAGGATGCCAAACTGCAGCTGAGCAAGGACACCTACGACGACGACCTGGACA
ACCTGCTGGCCCAGATCGGCGACCAGTACGCCGACCTGTTTCTGGCCGCCAAGAACCTGTCCGACGCCAT
CCTGCTGAGCGACATCCTGAGAGTGAACACCGAGATCACCAAGGCCCCCCTGAGCGCCTCTATGATCAAG
AGATACGACGAGCACCACCAGGACCTGACCCTGCTGAAAGCTCTCGTGCGGCAGCAGCTGCCTGAGAAGT
ACAAAGAGATTTTCTTCGACCAGAGCAAGAACGGCTACGCCGGCTACATTGACGGCGGAGCCAGCCAGGA
AGAGTTCTACAAGTTCATCAAGCCCATCCTGGAAAAGATGGACGGCACCGAGGAACTGCTCGTGAAGCTG
AACAGAGAGGACCTGCTGCGGAAGCAGCGGACCTTCGACAACGGCAGCATCCCCCACCAGATCCACCTGG
GAGAGCTGCACGCCATTCTGCGGCGGCAGGAAGATTTTTACCCATTCCTGAAGGACAACCGGGAAAAGAT
CGAGAAGATCCTGACCTTCCGCATCCCCTACTACGTGGGCCCTCTGGCCAGGGGAAACAGCAGATTCGCC
TGGATGACCAGAAAGAGCGAGGAAACCATCACCCCCTGGAACTTCGAGGAAGTGGTGGACAAGGGCGCTT
CCGCCCAGAGCTTCATCGAGCGGATGACCAACTTCGATAAGAACCTGCCCAACGAGAAGGTGCTGCCCAA
GCACAGCCTGCTGTACGAGTACTTCACCGTGTATAACGAGCTGACCAAAGTGAAATACGTGACCGAGGGA
ATGAGAAAGCCCGCCTTCCTGAGCGGCGAGCAGAAAAAGGCCATCGTGGACCTGCTGTTCAAGACCAACC
GGAAAGTGACCGTGAAGCAGCTGAAAGAGGACTACTTCAAGAAAATCGAGTGCTTCGACTCCGTGGAAAT
CTCCGGCGTGGAAGATCGGTTCAACGCCTCCCTGGGCACATACCACGATCTGCTGAAAATTATCAAGGAC
AAGGACTTCCTGGACAATGAGGAAAACGAGGACATTCTGGAAGATATCGTGCTGACCCTGACACTGTTTG
AGGACAGAGAGATGATCGAGGAACGGCTGAAAACCTATGCCCACCTGTTCGACGACAAAGTGATGAAGCA
GCTGAAGCGGCGGAGATACACCGGCTGGGGCAGGCTGAGCCGGAAGCTGATCAACGGCATCCGGGACAAG
CAGTCCGGCAAGACAATCCTGGATTTCCTGAAGTCCGACGGCTTCGCCAACAGAAACTTCATGCAGCTGA
TCCACGACGACAGCCTGACCTTTAAAGAGGACATCCAGAAAGCCCAGGTGTCCGGCCAGGGCGATAGCCT
GCACGAGCACATTGCCAATCTGGCCGGCAGCCCCGCCATTAAGAAGGGCATCCTGCAGACAGTGAAGGTG
GTGGACGAGCTCGTGAAAGTGATGGGCCGGCACAAGCCCGAGAACATCGTGATCGAAATGGCCAGAGAGA
ACCAGACCACCCAGAAGGGACAGAAGAACAGCCGCGAGAGAATGAAGCGGATCGAAGAGGGCATCAAAGA
GCTGGGCAGCCAGATCCTGAAAGAACACCCCGTGGAAAACACCCAGCTGCAGAACGAGAAGCTGTACCTG
TACTACCTGCAGAATGGGCGGGATATGTACGTGGACCAGGAACTGGACATCAACCGGCTGTCCGACTACG
ATGTGGACCATATCGTGCCTCAGAGCTTTCTGAAGGACGACTCCATCGACAACAAGGTGCTGACCAGAAG
CGACAAGAACCGGGGCAAGAGCGACAACGTGCCCTCCGAAGAGGTCGTGAAGAAGATGAAGAACTACTGG
CGGCAGCTGCTGAACGCCAAGCTGATTACCCAGAGAAAGTTCGACAATCTGACCAAGGCCGAGAGAGGCG
GCCTGAGCGAACTGGATAAGGCCGGCTTCATCAAGAGACAGCTGGTGGAAACCCGGCAGATCACAAAGCA
CGTGGCACAGATCCTGGACTCCCGGATGAACACTAAGTACGACGAGAATGACAAGCTGATCCGGGAAGTG
AAAGTGATCACCCTGAAGTCCAAGCTGGTGTCCGATTTCCGGAAGGATTTCCAGTTTTACAAAGTGCGCG
AGATCAACAACTACCACCACGCCCACGACGCCTACCTGAACGCCGTCGTGGGAACCGCCCTGATCAAAAA
GTACCCTAAGCTGGAAAGCGAGTTCGTGTACGGCGACTACAAGGTGTACGACGTGCGGAAGATGATCGCC
AAGAGCGAGCAGGAAATCGGCAAGGCTACCGCCAAGTACTTCTTCTACAGCAACATCATGAACTTTTTCA
AGACCGAGATTACCCTGGCCAACGGCGAGATCCGGAAGCGGCCTCTGATCGAGACAAACGGCGAAACCGG
GGAGATCGTGTGGGATAAGGGCCGGGATTTTGCCACCGTGCGGAAAGTGCTGAGCATGCCCCAAGTGAAT
ATCGTGAAAAAGACCGAGGTGCAGACAGGCGGCTTCAGCAAAGAGTCTATCCTGCCCAAGAGGAACAGCG
ATAAGCTGATCGCCAGAAAGAAGGACTGGGACCCTAAGAAGTACGGCGGCTTCGACAGCCCCACCGTGGC
CTATTCTGTGCTGGTGGTGGCCAAAGTGGAAAAGGGCAAGTCCAAGAAACTGAAGAGTGTGAAAGAGCTG
CTGGGGATCACCATCATGGAAAGAAGCAGCTTCGAGAAGAATCCCATCGACTTTCTGGAAGCCAAGGGCT
ACAAAGAAGTGAAAAAGGACCTGATCATCAAGCTGCCTAAGTACTCCCTGTTCGAGCTGGAAAACGGCCG
GAAGAGAATGCTGGCCTCTGCCGGCGAACTGCAGAAGGGAAACGAACTGGCCCTGCCCTCCAAATATGTG
AACTTCCTGTACCTGGCCAGCCACTATGAGAAGCTGAAGGGCTCCCCCGAGGATAATGAGCAGAAACAGC
TGTTTGTGGAACAGCACAAGCACTACCTGGACGAGATCATCGAGCAGATCAGCGAGTTCTCCAAGAGAGT
GATCCTGGCCGACGCTAATCTGGACAAAGTGCTGTCCGCCTACAACAAGCACCGGGATAAGCCCATCAGA
GAGCAGGCCGAGAATATCATCCACCTGTTTACCCTGACCAATCTGGGAGCCCCTGCCGCCTTCAAGTACT
TTGACACCACCATCGACCGGAAGAGGTACACCAGCACCAAAGAGGTGCTGGACGCCACCCTGATCCACCA
GAGCATCACCGGCCTGTACGAGACACGGATCGACCTGTCTCAGCTGGGAGGCGACAAAAGGCCGGCGGCC
ACGAAAAAGGCCGGCCAGGCAAAAAAGAAAAAGGAATTCGGCAGTGGATAGGGGGAGACCCAAGCTGGCT
AGTGGATCCCGGTCCGAAGCGCGCGGAATTCAAAGGCCTACGTCGACGAGCTCACTTGTCGCGGCCGCTT
TCGAATCTAGAGCCTGCAGTCTCGACAAGCTTGTCGAGAAGTACTAGAGGATCATAATCAGCCATACCAC
ATTTGTAGAGGTTTTACTTGCTTTAAAAAACCTCCCACACCTCCCCCTGAACCTGAAACATAAAATGAAT
GCAATTGTTGTTGTTAACTTGTTTATTGCAGCTTATAATGGTTACAAATAAAGCAATAGCATCACAAATT
TCACAAATAAAGCATTTTTTTCACTGCATTCTAGTTGTGGTTTGTCCAAACTCATCAATGTATCTTATCA
TGTCTGGATCTGATCACTGCTTGAGCCTAGAAGATCCGGCTGCTAACAAAGCCCGAAAGGAAGCTGAGTT
GGCTGCTGCCACCGCTGAGCAATAACTATCATAACCCCTAGGGTATACCCATCTAATTGGAACCAGATAA
GTGAAATCTAGTTCCAAACTATTTTGTCATTTTTAATTTTCGTATTAGCTTACGACGCTACACCCAGTTC
CCATCTATTTTGTCACTCTTCCCTAAATAATCCTTAAAAACTCCATTTCCACCCCTCCCAGTTCCCAACT
ATTTTGTCCGCCCACAACCGGTTGACTTGGGTCAACTGTCAGACCAAGTTTACTCATATATACTTTAGAT
TGATTTAAAACTTCATTTTTAATTTAAAAGGATCTAGGTGAAGATCCTTTTTGATAATCTCATGACCAAA
ATCCCTTAACGTGAGTTTTCGTTCCACTGAGCGTCAGACCCCGTAGAAAAGATCAAAGGATCTTCTTGAG
ATCCTTTTTTTCTGCGCGTAATCTGCTGCTTGCAAACAAAAAAACCACCGCTACCAGCGGTGGTTTGTTT
GCCGGATCAAGAGCTACCAACTCTTTTTCCGAAGGTAACTGGCTTCAGCAGAGCGCAGATACCAAATACT
GTTCTTCTAGTGTAGCCGTAGTTAGGCCACCACTTCAAGAACTCTGTAGCACCGCCTACATACCTCGCTC
TGCTAATCCTGTTACCAGTGGCTGCTGCCAGTGGCGATAAGTCGTGTCTTACCGGGTTGGACTCAAGACG
ATAGTTACCGGATAAGGCGCAGCGGTCGGGCTGAACGGGGGGTTCGTGCACACAGCCCAGCTTGGAGCGA
ACGACCTACACCGAACTGAGATACCTACAGCGTGAGCTATGAGAAAGCGCCACGCTTCCCGAAGGGAGAA
AGGCGGACAGGTATCCGGTAAGCGGCAGGGTCGGAACAGGAGAGCGCACGAGGGAGCTTCCAGGGGGAAA
CGCCTGGTATCTTTATAGTCCTGTCGGGTTTCGCCACCTCTGACTTGAGCGTCGATTTTTGTGATGCTCG
TCAGGGGGGCGGAGCCTATGGAAAAACGCCAGCAACGCGGCCTTTTTACGGTTCCTGGCCTTTTGCTGGC
CTTTTGCTCACATGTTCTTTCCTGCGTTATCCCCTGATTGACTTGGGTCGCTCTTCCTGTGGATGCGCAG
ATGCCCTGCGTAAGCGGGTGTGGGCGGACAATAAAGTCTTAAACTGAACAAAATAGATCTAAACTATGAC
AATAAAGTCTTAAACTAGACAGAATAGTTGTAAACTGAAATCAGTCCAGTTATGCTGTGAAAAAGCATAC
TGGACTTTTGTTATGGCTAAAGCAAACTCTTCATTTTCTGAAGTGCAAATTGCCCGTCGTATTAAAGAGG
GGCGTGGCCAAGGGCATGTAAAGACTATATTCGCGGCGTTGTGACAATTTACCGAACAACTCCGCGGCCG
GGAAGCCGATCTCGGCTTGAACGAATTGTTAGGTGGCGGTACTTGGGTCGATATCAAAGTGCATCACTTC
TTCCCGTATGCCCAACTTTGTATAGAGAGCCACTGCGGGATCGTCACCGTAATCTGCTTGCACGTAGATC
ACATAAGCACCAAGCGCGTTGGCCTCATGCTTGAGGAGATTGATGAGCGCGGTGGCAATGCCCTGCCTCC
GGTGCTCGCCGGAGACTGCGAGATCATAGATATAGATCTCACTACGCGGCTGCTCAAACTTGGGCAGAAC
GTAAGCCGCGAGAGCGCCAACAACCGCTTCTTGGTCGAAGGCAGCAAGCGCGATGAATGTCTTACTACGG
AGCAAGTTCCCGAGGTAATCGGAGTCCGGCTGATGTTGGGAGTAGGTGGCTACGTCTCCGAACTCACGAC
CGAAAAGATCAAGAGCAGCCCGCATGGATTTGACTTGGTCAGGGCCGAGCCTACATGTGCGAATGATGCC
CATACTTGAGCCACCTAACTTTGTTTTAGGGCGACTGCCCTGCTGCGTAACATCGTTGCTGCTGCGTAAC
ATCGTTGCTGCTCCATAACATCAAACATCGACCCACGGCGTAACGCGCTTGCTGCTTGGATGCCCGAGGC
ATAGACTGTACAAAAAAACAGTCATAACAAGCCATGAAAACCGCCACTGCGCCGTTACCACCGCTGCGTT
CGGTCAAGGTTCTGGACCAGTTGCGTGAGCGCATACGCTACTTGCATTACAGTTTACGAACCGAACAGGC
TTATGTCAACTGGGTTCGTGCCTTCATCCGTTTCCACGGTGTGCGTCACCCGGCAACCTTGGGCAGCAGC
GAAGTCGCCATAACTTCGTATAGCATACATTATACGAAGTTATCTGTAACTATAACGGTCCTAAGGTAGC
GAGTTTAAACATCAACAAGTTTGTACAAAAAAGCTGAACGAGAAACGTAAAATGATATAAATATCAATAT
ATTAAATTAGATTTTGCATAAAAAACAGACTACATAATACTGTAAAACACAACATATCCAGTCACTATGG
CGGCCGCATTAGGCACCCCAGGCTTTACACTTTATGCTTCCGGCTCGTATAATGTGTGGATTTTGAGTTA
GGATCCGTCGAGATTTTCAGGAGCTAAGGAAGCTAAAATGGAGAAAAAAATCACTGGATATACCACCGTT
GATATATCCCAATGGCATCGTAAAGAACATTTTGAGGCATTTCAGTCAGTTGCTCAATGTACCTATAACC
AGACCGTTCAGCTGGATATTACGGCCTTTTTAAAGACCGTAAAGAAAAATAAGCACAAGTTTTATCCGGC
CTTTATTCACATTCTTGCCCGCCTGATGAATGCTCATCCGGAATTCCGTATGGCAATGAAAGACGGTGAG
CTGGTGATATGGGATAGTGTTCACCCTTGTTACACCGTTTTCCATGAGCAAACTGAAACGTTTTCATCGC
TCTGGAGTGAATACCACGACGATTTCCGGCAGTTTCTACACATATATTCGCAAGATGTGGCGTGTTACGG
TGAAAACCTGGCCTATTTCCCTAAAGGGTTTATTGAGAATATGTTTTTCGTCTCAGCCAATCCCTGGGTG
AGTTTCACCAGTTTTGATTTAAACGTGGCCAATATGGACAACTTCTTCGCCCCCGTTTTCACCATGGGCA
AATATTATACGCAAGGCGACAAGGTGCTGATGCCGCTGGCGATTCAGGTTCATCATGCCGTTTGTGATGG
CTTCCATGTCGGCAGAATGCTTAATGAATTACAACAGTACTGCGATGAGTGGCAGGGCGGGGCGTAAAGA
TCTGGATCCGGCTTACTAAAAGCCAGATAACAGTATGCGTATTTGCGCGCTGATTTTTGCGGTATAAGAA
TATATACTGATATGTATACCCGAAGTATGTCAAAAAGAGGTATGCTATGAAGCAGCGTATTACAGTGACA
GTTGACAGCGACAGCTATCAGTTGCTCAAGGCATATATGATGTCAATATCTCCGGTCTGGTAAGCACAAC
CATGCAGAATGAAGCCCGTCGTCTGCGTGCCGAACGCTGGAAAGCGGAAAATCAGGAAGGGATGGCTGAG
GTCGCCCGGTTTATTGAAATGAACGGCTCTTTTGCTGACGAGAACAGGGGCTGGTGAAATGCAGTTTAAG
GTTTACACCTATAAAAGAGAGAGCCGTTATCGTCTGTTTGTGGATGTACAGAGTGATATTATTGACACGC
CCGGGCGACGGATGGTGATCCCCCTGGCCAGTGCACGTCTGCTGTCAGATAAAGTCTCCCGTGAACTTTA
CCCGGTGGTGCATATCGGGGATGAAAGCTGGCGCATGATGACCACCGATATGGCCAGTGTGCCGGTCTCC
GTTATCGGGGAAGAAGTGGCTGATCTCAGCCACCGCGAAAATGACATCAAAAACGCCATTAACCTGATGT
TCTGGGGAATATAAATGTCAGGCTCCCTTATACACAGCCAGTCTGCAGGTCGAC
